>Addgene plasmid #119202 | pAMP-CY1_NF1 T1 R1276P (+minintr, KDR) | addgene full sequence | sequence record 231644 | Addgene NGS Result
GTGCTGCCATAACCATGAGTGATAACACTGCGGCCAACTTACTTCTGACAACGATCGGAGGACCGAAGGA
GCTAACCGCTTTTTTGCACAACATGGGGGATCATGTAACTCGCCTTGATCGTTGGGAACCGGAGCTGAAT
GAAGCCATACCAAACGACGAGCGTGACACCACGATGCCTGCAGCAATGGCAACAACGTTGCGCAAACTAT
TAACTGGCGAACTACTTACTCTAGCTTCCCGGCAACAATTAATAGACTGGATGGAGGCGGATAAAGTTGC
AGGACCACTTCTGCGCTCGGCCCTTCCGGCTGGCTGGTTTATTGCTGATAAATCTGGAGCCGGTGAGCGT
GGGTCTCGCGGTATCATTGCAGCACTGGGGCCAGATGGTAAGCCCTCCCGTATCGTAGTTATCTACACGA
CGGGGAGTCAGGCAACTATGGATGAACGAAATAGACAGATCGCTGAGATAGGTGCCTCACTGATTAAGCA
TTGGTAACTGTCAGACCAAGTTTACTCATATATACTTTAGATTGATTTAAAACTTCATTTTTAATTTAAA
AGGATCTAGGTGAAGATCCTTTTTGATAATCTCATGACCAAAATCCCTTAACGTGAGTTTTCGTTCCACT
GAGCGTCAGACCCCGTAGAAAAGATCAAAGGATCTTCTTGAGATCCTTTTTTTCTGCGCGTAATCTGCTG
CTTGCAAACAAAAAAACCACCGCTACCAGCGGTGGTTTGTTTGCCGGATCAAGAGCTACCAACTCTTTTT
CCGAAGGTAACTGGCTTCAGCAGAGCGCAGATACCAAATACTGTCCTTCTAGTGTAGCCGTAGTTAGGCC
ACCACTTCAAGAACTCTGTAGCACCGCCTACATACCTCGCTCTGCTAATCCTGTTACCAGTGGCTGCTGC
CAGTGGCGATAAGTCGTGTCTTACCGGGTTGGACTCAAGACGATAGTTACCGGATAAGGCGCAGCGGTCG
GGCTGAACGGGGGGTTCGTGCACACAGCCCAGCTTGGAGCGAACGACCTACACCGAACTGAGATACCTAC
AGCGTGAGCTATGAGAAAGCGCCACGCTTCCCGAAGGGAGAAAGGCGGACAGGTATCCGGTAAGCGGCAG
GGTCGGAACAGGAGAGCGCACGAGGGAGCTTCCAGGGGGAAACGCCTGGTATCTTTATAGTCCTGTCGGG
TTTCGCCACCTCTGACTTGAGCGTCGATTTTTGTGATGCTCGTCAGGGGGGCGGAGCCTATGGAAAAACG
CCAGCAACGCGGCCTTTTTACGGTTCCTGGCCTTTTGCTGGCCTTTTGCTCACATGTCGTACGACGCGTC
CCGGGACCGGTGGCATGGCCGCGCACAGGCCGGTGGAATGGGTCCAGGCCGTGGTCAGCCGCTTCGACGA
GCAGCTTCCAATAAAAACAGGACAGCAGAACACACATACCAAAGTCAGTACTGAGCACAACAAGGAATGT
CTAATCAATATTTCCAAATACAAGTTTTCTTTGGTTATAAGCGGCCTCACTACTATTTTAAAGAATGTTA
ACAATATGAGAATATTTGGAGAAGCTGCTGAAAAAAATTTATATCTCTCTCAGTTGATTATATTGGATAC
ACTGGAAAAATGTCTTGCTGGGCAACCAAAGGACACAATGAGATTAGATGAAACGATGCTGGTCAAACAG
TTGCTGCCAGAAATCTGCCATTTTCTTCACACCTGTCGTGAAGGAAACCAGCATGCAGCTGAACTTCGGA
ATTCTGCCTCTGGGGTTTTATTTTCTCTCAGCTGCAACAACTTCAATGCAGTCTTTAGTCGCATTTCTAC
CAGGTTACAGGAATTAACTGTTTGTTCAGAAGACAATGTTGATGTTCATGATATAGAATTGTTACAGTAT
ATCAATGTGGATTGTGCAAAATTAAAACGACTCCTGAAGGAAACAGCATTTAAATTTAAAGCCCTAAAGA
AGGTTGCGCAGTTAGCAGTTATAAATAGCCTGGAAAAGGCATTTTGGAACTGGGTAGAAAATTATCCAGA
TGAATTTACAAAACTATACCAGATCCCACAGACTGATATGGCTGAATGTGCAGAAAAGCTATTTGACTTG
GTGGATGGTTTTGCTGAAAGCACCAAACGTAAAGCAGCAGTTTGGCCACTACAAATCATTCTCCTTATCT
TGTGTCCAGAAATAATCCAGGATATATCCAAAGACGTGGTTGATGAAAACAACATGAATAAGAAGTTATT
TCTGGACAGTCTACGAAAAGCTCTTGCTGGCCATGGAGGAAGTAGGCAGCTGACAGAAAGTGCTGCAATT
GCCTGTGTCAAACTGTGTAAAGCAAGTACTTACATCAATTGGGAAGATAACTCTGTCATTTTCCTACTTG
TTCAGTCCATGGTGGTTGATCTTAAGAACCTGCTTTTTAATCCAAGTAAGCCATTCTCAAGAGGCAGTCA
GCCTGCAGATGTGGATCTAATGATTGACTGCCTTGTTTCTTGCTTTCGTATAAGCCCTCACAACAACCAA
CACTTTAAGATCTGCCTGGCTCAGAATTCACCTTCTACATTTCACTATGTGCTGGTAAATTCACTCCATC
GAATCATCACCAATTCCGCATTGGATTGGTGGCCTAAGATTGATGCTGTGTATTGTCACTCGGTTGAACT
TCGAAATATGTTTGGTGAAACACTTCATAAAGCAGTGCAAGGTTGTGGAGCACACCCAGCAATACGAATG
GCACCGAGTCTTACATTTAAAGAAAAAGTAACAAGCCTTAAATTTAAAGAAAAACCTACAGACCTGGAGA
CAAGAAGCTATAAGTATCTTCTCTTGTCCATGGTGAAACTAATTCATGCAGATCCAAAGCTCTTGCTTTG
TAATCCAAGAAAACAGGGGCCCGAAACCCAAGGCAGTACAGCAGAATTAATTACAGGGCTCGTCCAACTG
GTCCCTCAGTCACACATGCCAGAGATTGCTCAGGAAGCAATGGAGGCTCTGCTGGTTCTTCATCAGTTAG
ATAGCATTGATTTGTGGAATCCTGATGCTCCTGTAGAAACATTTTGGGAGATTAGCTCACAAATGCTTTT
TTACATCTGCAAGAAATTAACTAGTCATCAAATGCTTAGTAGCACAGAAATTCTCAAGTGGTTGCGGGAA
ATATTGATCTGCAGGAATAAATTTCTTCTTAAAAATAAGCAGGCAGATAGAAGTTCCTGTCACTTTCTCC
TTTTTTACGGGGTAGGATGTGATATTCCTTCTAGTGGAAATACCAGTCAAATGTCCATGGATCATGAAGA
ATTACTACGTACTCCTGGAGCCTCTCTCCGGAAGGGAAAAGGGAACTCCTCTATGGATAGTGCAGCAGGA
TGCAGCGGAACCCCCCCAATTTGCCGACAAGCCCAGACCAAACTAGAAGTGGCCCTGTACATGTTTCTGT
GGAACCCTGACACTGAAGCTGTTCTGGTTGCCATGTCCTGTTTCCGCCACCTCTGTGAGGAAGCAGATAT
CCGGTGTGGGGTGGATGAAGTGTCAGTGCATAACCTCTTGCCCAACTATAACACATTCATGGAGTTTGCC
TCTGTCAGCAATATGATGTCAACAGGAAGAGCAGCACTTCAGAAAAGAGTGATGGCACTGCTGAGGCGCA
TTGAGCATCCCACTGCAGGAAACACTGAGGCTTGGGAAGATACACATGCAAAATGGGAACAAGCAACAAA
GCTAATCCTTAACTATCCAAAAGCCAAAATGGAAGATGGCCAGGCTGCTGAAAGCCTTCACAAGACCATT
GTCAAGAGGCGAATGTCCCATGTGAGTGGAGGAGGATCCATAGATTTGTCTGACACAGACTCCCTACAGG
AATGGATCAACATGACTGGCTTCCTTTGTGCCCTTGGGGGAGTGTGCCTCCAGCAGAGAAGCAATTCTGG
CCTGGCAACCTATAGCCCACCCATGGGTCCAGTCAGTGAACGTAAGGGTTCTATGATTTCAGTGATGTCT
TCAGAGGGAAACGCAGATACACCTGTCAGCAAATTTATGGATCGGCTGTTGTCCTTAATGGTGTGTAACC
ATGAGAAAGTGGGACTTCAAATACGGACCAATGTTAAGGATCTGGTGGGTCTAGAATTGAGTCCTGCTCT
GTATCCAATGCTATTTAACAAATTGAAGAATACCATCAGCAAGTTTTTTGACTCCCAAGGACAGGTTTTA
TTGACTGATACCAATACTCAATTTGTAGAACAAACCATAGCTATAATGAAGAACTTGCTAGATAATCATA
CTGAAGGCAGCTCTGAACATCTAGGGCAAGCTAGCATTGAAACAATGATGTTAAATCTGGTCAGGTATGT
TCGTGTGCTTGGGAATATGGTCCATGCAATTCAAATAAAAACGAAACTGTGTCAATTAGTTGAAGTAATG
ATGGCAAGGAGAGATGACCTCTCATTTTGCCAAGAGATGAAATTTAGGAATAAGATGGTAGAATACCTGA
CAGACTGGGTTATGGGAACATCAAACCAAGCAGCAGATGATGATGTAAAATGTCTTACAAGAGATTTGGA
CCAGGCAAGCATGGAAGCAGTAGTTTCACTTCTAGCTGGTCTCCCTCTGCAGCCTGAAGAAGGAGATGGT
GTGGAATTGATGGAAGCCAAATCACAGTTATTTCTTAAATACTTCACATTATTTATGAACCTTTTGAATG
ACTGCAGTGAAGTTGAAGATGAAAGTGCGCAAACAGGTGGCAGGAAACGTGGCATGTCTCGGAGGCTGGC
ATCACTGAGGCACTGTACGGTCCTTGCAATGTCAAACTTACTCAATGCCAACGTAGACAGTGGTCTCATG
CACTCCATAGGCTTAGGTTACCACAAGGATCTCCAGACAAGAGCTACATTTATGGAAGTTCTGACAAAAA
TCCTTCAACAAGGCACAGAATTTGACACACTTGCAGAAACAGTATTGGCTGATCGGTTTGAGAGATTGGT
GGAACTGGTCACAATGATGGGTGATCAAGGAGAACTCCCTATAGCGATGGCTCTGGCCAATGTGGTTCCT
TGTTCTCAGTGGGATGAACTAGCTCGAGTTCTGGTTACTCTGTTTGATTCTCGGCATTTACTCTACCAAC
TGCTCTGGAACATGTTTTCTAAAGAAGTAGAATTGGCAGACTCCATGCAGACTCTCTTCCCAGGCAACAG
CTTGGCCAGTAAAATAATGACATTCTGTTTCAAGGTATATGGTGCTACCTATCTACAAAAACTCCTGGAT
CCTTTATTACGAATTGTGATCACATCCTCTGATTGGCAACATGTTAGCTTTGAAGTGGATCCTACCAGGT
TAGAACCATCAGAGAGCCTTGAGGAAAACCAGCGGAACCTCCTTCAGATGACTGAAAAGTTCTTCCATGC
CATCATCAGTTCCTCCTCAGAATTCCCCCCTCAACTTCGAAGTGTGTGCCACTGTTTATACCAGGTGGTT
AGCCAGCGTTTCCCTCAGAACAGCATCGGTGCAGTAGGAAGTGCCATGTTCCTCAGATTTATCAATCCTG
CCATTGTCTCACCGTATGAAGCAGGGATTTTAGATAAAAAGCCACCACCTAGAATCGAAAGGGGCTTGAA
GTTAATGTCAAAGATACTTCAGAGTATTGCCAATCATGTTCTCTTCACAAAAGAAGAACATATGCGGCCT
TTCAATGATTTTGTGAAAAGCAACTTTGATGCAGCACGCAGGTTTTTCCTTGATATAGCATCTGATTGTC
CTACAAGTGATGCAGTAAATCATAGTCTTTCCTTCATAAGTGACGGCAATGTGCTTGCTTTACATCGTCT
ACTCTGGAACAATCAGGAGAAAATTGGGCAGTATCTTTCCAGCAACAGGGATCATAAAGCTGTTGGAAGA
CGACCTTTTGATAAGATGGCAACACTTCTTGCATACCTGGGTCCTCCAGAGCACAAACCTGTGGCAGATA
CACACTGGTCCAGCCTTAACCTTACCAGTTCAAAGTTTGAGGAATTTATGACTAGGCATCAGGTACATGA
AAAAGAAGAATTCAAGGCTTTGAAAACGTTAAGTATTTTCTACCAAGCTGGGACTTCCAAAGCTGGGAAT
CCTATTTTTTATTATGTTGCACGGAGGTAAGAAATACTATGTTTTGGGTCTCTTAACAGAATTTTTTAAA
TTATAGCAAATATAGAGAGATGGCAACTAGATTAGTGGCATCTGTATATTTATTTTAAACACTGCTAATA
ATCTTTGTCTTTTTTGTCATTTTCCTTAGGTTCAAAACTGGTCAAATCAATGGTGATTTGCTGATATACC
ATGTCTTACTGACTTTAAAGCCATATTATGCAAAGCCATATGAAATTGTAGTGGACCTTACCCATACCGG
GCCTAGCAATCGCTTTAAAACAGACTTTCTCTCTAAGTGGTTTGTTGTTTTTCCTGGCTTTGCTTACGAC
AACGTCTCCGCAGTCTATATCTATAACTGTAACTCCTGGGTCAGGGAGTACACCAAGTATCATGAGCGGC
TGCTGACTGGCCTCAAAGGTAGCAAAAGGCTTGTTTTCATAGACTGTCCTGGGAAACTGGCTGAGCACAT
AGAGCATGAACAACAGAAACTACCTGCTGCCACCTTGGCTTTAGAAGAGGACCTGAAGGTATTCCACAAT
GCTCTCAAGCTAGCTCACAAAGACACCAAAGTTTCTATTAAAGTTGGTTCTACTGCTGTCCAAGTAACTT
CAGCAGAGCGAACAAAAGTCCTAGGGCAATCAGTCTTTCTAAATGACATTTATTATGCTTCGGAAATTGA
AGAAATCTGCCTAGTAGATGAGAACCAGTTCACCTTAACCATTGCAAACCAGGGCACGCCGCTCACCTTC
ATGCACCAGGAGTGTGAAGCCATTGTCCAGTCTATCATTCATATCCGGACCCGCTGGGAACTGTCACAGC
CCGACTCTATCCCCCAACACACCAAGATTCGGCCAAAAGATGTCCCTGGGACACTGCTCAATATCGCATT
ACTTAATTTAGGCAGTTCTGACCCGAGTTTACGGTCAGCTGCCTATAATCTTCTGTGTGCCTTAACTTGT
ACCTTTAATTTAAAAATCGAGGGCCAGTTACTAGAGACATCAGGTTTATGTATCCCTGCCAACAACACCC
TCTTTATTGTCTCTATTAGTAAGACACTGGCAGCCAATGAGCCACACCTCACGTTAGAATTTTTGGAAGA
GTGTATTTCTGGATTTAGCAAATCTAGTATTGAATTGAAACACCTTTGTTTGGAATACATGACTCCATGG
CTGTCAAATCTAGTTCGTTTTTGCAAGCATAATGATGATGCCAAACGACAAAGAGTTACTGCTATTCTTG
ACAAGCTGATAACAATGACCATCAATGAAAAACAGATGTACCCATCTATTCAAGCAAAAATATGGGGAAG
CCTTGGGCAGATTACAGATCTGCTTGATGTTGTACTAGACAGTTTCATCAAAACCAGTGCAACAGGTGGC
TTGGGATCAATAAAAGCTGAGGTGATGGCAGATACTGCTGTAGCTTTGGCTTCTGGAAATGTGAAATTGG
TTTCAAGCAAGGTTATTGGAAGGATGTGCAAAATAATTGACAAGACATGCTTATCTCCAACTCCTACTTT
AGAACAACATCTTATGTGGGATGATATTGCTATTTTAGCACGCTACATGCTGATGCTGTCCTTCAACAAT
TCCCTTGATGTGGCAGCTCATCTTCCCTACCTCTTCCACGTTGTTACTTTCTTAGTAGCCACAGGTCCGC
TCTCCCTTAGAGCTTCCACACATGGACTGGTCATTAATATCATTCACTCTCTGTGTACTTGTTCACAGCT
TCATTTTAGTGAAGAGACCAAGCAAGTTTTGAGACTCAGTCTGACAGAGTTCTCATTACCCAAATTTTAC
TTGCTGTTTGGCATTAGCAAAGTCAAGTCAGCTGCTGTCATTGCCTTCCGTTCCAGTTACCGGGACAGGT
CATTCTCTCCTGGCTCCTATGAGAGAGAGACTTTTGCTTTGACATCCTTGGAAACAGTCACAGAAGCTTT
GTTGGAGATCATGGAGGCATGCATGAGAGATATTCCAACGTGCAAGTGGCTGGACCAGTGGACAGAACTA
GCTCAAAGATTTGCATTCCAATATAATCCATCCCTGCAACCAAGAGCTCTTGTTGTCTTTGGGTGTATTA
GCAAACGAGTGTCTCATGGGCAGATAAAGCAGATAATCCGTATTCTTAGCAAGGCACTTGAGAGTTGCTT
AAAAGGACCTGACACTTACAACAGTCAAGTTCTGATAGAAGCTACAGTAATAGCACTAACCAAATTACAG
CCACTTCTTAATAAGGACTCGCCTCTGCACAAAGCCCTCTTTTGGGTAGCTGTGGCTGTGCTGCAGCTTG
ATGAGGTCAACTTGTATTCAGCAGGTACCGCACTTCTTGAACAAAACCTGCATACTTTAGATAGTCTCCG
TATATTCAATGACAAGAGTCCAGAGGAAGTATTTATGGCAATCCGGAATCCTCTGGAGTGGCACTGCAAG
CAAATGGATCATTTTGTTGGACTCAATTTCAACTCTAACTTTAACTTTGCATTGGTTGGACACCTTTTAA
AAGGGTACAGGCATCCTTCACCTGCTATTGTTGCAAGAACAGTCAGAATTTTACATACACTACTAACTCT
GGTTAACAAACACAGAAATTGTGACAAATTTGAAGTGAATACACAGAGCGTGGCCTACTTAGCAGCTTTA
CTTACAGTGTCTGAAGAAGTTCGAAGTCGCTGCAGCCTAAAACATAGAAAGTCACTTCTTCTTACTGATA
TTTCAATGGAAAATGTTCCTATGGATACATATCCCATTCATCATGGTGACCCTTCCTATAGGACACTAAA
GGAGACTCAGCCATGGTCCTCTCCCAAAGGTTCTGAAGGATACCTTGCAGCCACCTATCCAACTGTCGGC
CAGACCAGTCCCCGAGCCAGGAAATCCATGAGCCTGGACATGGGGCAACCTTCTCAGGCCAACACTAAGA
AGTTGCTTGGAACAAGGAAAAGTTTTGATCACTTGATATCAGACACAAAGGCTCCTAAAAGGCAAGAAAT
GGAATCAGGGATCACAACACCCCCCAAAATGAGGAGAGTAGCAGAAACTGATTATGAAATGGAAACTCAG
AGGATTTCCTCATCACAACAGCACCCACATTTACGTAAAGTTTCAGTGTCTGAATCAAATGTTCTCTTGG
ATGAAGAAGTACTTACTGATCCGAAGATCCAGGCGCTGCTTCTTACTGTTCTAGCTACACTGGTAAAATA
TACCACAGATGAGTTTGATCAACGAATTCTTTATGAATACTTAGCAGAGGCCAGTGTTGTGTTTCCCAAA
GTCTTTCCTGTTGTGCATAATTTGTTGGACTCTAAGATCAACACCCTGTTATCATTGTGCCAAGATCCAA
ATTTGTTAAATCCAATCCATGGAATTGTGCAGAGTGTGGTGTACCATGAAGAATCCCCACCACAATACCA
AACATCTTACCTGCAAAGTTTTGGTTTTAATGGCTTGTGGCGGTTTGCAGGACCGTTTTCAAAGCAAACA
CAAATTCCAGACTATGCTGAGCTTATTGTTAAGTTTCTTGATGCCTTGATTGACACGTACCTGCCTGGAA
TTGATGAAGAAACCAGTGAAGAATCCCTCCTGACTCCCACATCTCCTTACCCTCCTGCACTGCAGAGCCA
GCTTAGTATCACTGCCAACCTTAACCTTTCTAATTCCATGACCTCACTTGCAACTTCCCAGCATTCCCCA
GGAATCGACAAGGAGAACGTTGAACTCTCCCCTACCACTGGCCACTGTAACAGTGGACGAACTCGCCACG
GATCCGCAAGCCAAGTGCAGAAGCAAAGAAGCGCAGGATCATTTAAGAGAAATAGCATTAAGAAGATCGT
GTAGCGGCCGCATCGTGACTGACTGACGATCTGCCTCGCGCGTTTCGGTGATGACGGTGAAAACCTCTGA
CACATGCAGCTCCCGGAGACGGTCACAGCTTGTCTGTAAGCGGATGCCGGGAGCAGACAAGCCCGTCAGG
GCGCGTCAGCGGGTGTTGGCGGGTGTCGGGGCGCAGCCATGACCCAGTCACGTAGCGATAGCGGAGTGTA
TAATTCTTGAAGACGAAAGGGCCTCGTGATACGCCTATTTTTATAGGTTAATGTCATGATAATAATGGTT
TCTTAGACGTCAGGTGGCACTTTTCGGGGAAATGTGCGCGGAACCCCTATTTGTTTATTTTTCTAAATAC
ATTCAAATATGTATCCGCTCATGAGACAATAACCCTGATAAATGCTTCAATAATATTGAAAAAGGAAGAG
TATGAGTATTCAACATTTCCGTGTCGCCCTTATTCCCTTTTTTGCGGCATTTTGCCTTCCTGTTTTTGCT
CACCCAGAAACGCTGGTGAAAGTAAAAGATGCTGAAGATCAGTTGGGTGCACGAGTGGGTTACATCGAAC
TGGATCTCAACAGCGGTAAGATCCTTGAGAGTTTTCGCCCCGAAGAACGTTTTCCAATGATGAGCACTTT
TAAAGTTCTGCTATGTGGCGCGGTATTATCCCGTGTTGACGCCGGGCAAGAGCAACTCGGTCGCCGCATA
CACTATTCTCAGAATGACTTGGTTGAGTACTCACCAGTCACAGAAAAGCATCTTACGGATGGCATGACAG
TAAGAGAATTATGCA
Features (pLannotate 1.2.2; 7 found; start..end, strand, type, name):
    668..1256    +  rep_origin     ori: high-copy-number ColE1/pMB1/pBR322/pUC origin of replication
   1345..6117    +  CDS            NF1 (fragment): NF1_HUMAN - Experimental evidence at protein level: Swiss-Prot protein existence level 1. Stimulates the GTPase activity of Ras. NF1 shows greater affinity for Ras GAP, but lower specific activity. May be a regulator of Ras activity. From Homo sapiens (Human).
   6237..9941    +  CDS            Nf1 (fragment): NF1_RAT - Experimental evidence at protein level: Swiss-Prot protein existence level 1. Stimulates the GTPase activity of Ras. NF1 shows greater affinity for Ras GAP, but lower specific activity. May be a regulator of Ras activity (By similarity). From Rattus norvegicus (Rat).
   9971..10010   +  CDS            rop (fragment): Rop protein, which maintains plasmids at low copy number; rop
  10112..10152   +  misc_feature   bom (fragment): basis of mobility region from pBR322
  10257..10361   +  promoter       AmpR promoter: bla
  10362..497     +  CDS            AmpR (across the origin): β-lactamase; bla; confers resistance to ampicillin, carbenicillin, and related antibiotics
