[The description below was written by a language model from this plasmid's Addgene catalogue record and pLannotate feature annotations shown in this document.]
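Description:
pAMP-CY1_NF1 T1 R1276P (+minintr, KDR) is a bacterial transfer (shuttle/storage) vector of about 10.7 kb that carries a full-length human NF1 type 1 (neurofibromin isoform 1) mini-gene. The backbone, pAMP-CY1, is a minimal plasmid of roughly 2.2 kb derived from pGEX-4T-1. The feature table shows little more than a ColE1/pMB1-type origin of replication, short remnants of the rop and bom regions, and the bla promoter driving β-lactamase for ampicillin selection. Although the origin is annotated generically as a high-copy type, the depositor lists the plasmid as low copy.

The insert of about 8.6 kb occupies most of the plasmid and appears in the annotation as two neurofibromin coding segments in the same orientation, separated by a gap of roughly 120 bp. This layout fits the "+minintr" in the name, which suggests a small intron placed within the cDNA to make a mini-gene. The associated publication title describes such minigenes as cloning-friendly versions of full-length NF1. The second segment was matched by the automated tool to the rat orthologue, but the record gives the species as human, so that label most likely reflects sequence conservation rather than a chimeric insert. The coding sequence carries the R1276P substitution. The record does not explain its functional consequence or the "KDR" designation, and refers instead to comments attached to a related plasmid.

No mammalian promoter, polyadenylation signal or epitope tag is annotated, which agrees with the stated purpose. The construct serves as an intermediate from which the mutant NF1 mini-gene can be moved into expression vectors for mammalian studies, rather than as an expression plasmid itself.
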