Addgene plasmid #119202: pAMP-CY1_NF1 T1 R1276P (+minintr, KDR)
Purpose: transfer vector
Depositing lab: Helen Morrison. Depositing organization: Leibniz Institute on Aging - Fritz Lipmann Institute (FLI). Publication: Construction of cloning-friendly minigenes for mammalian expression of full-length human NF1 isoforms. Cui Y, Morrison H. Hum Mutat. 2018 Nov 8. doi: 10.1002/humu.23681. PubMed 30408279.
Backbone
  Vector backbone: pAMP-CY1
  Backbone manufacturer: Modified from pGEX-4T-1
  Backbone size w/o insert (bp): 2203
  Total vector size (bp): 10725
  Vector type: Transfer vector
Growth in bacteria
  Bacterial resistance: Ampicillin, 100 μg/mL
  Growth temperature: 37°C
  Growth strain: NEB Stable
  Growth instructions: DH5a can also be used. Terrific Broth medium can be used to improve plasmid yield, but is not required.
  Copy number: Low Copy
Gene/Insert
  Gene/Insert name: NF1 type 1 mini-gene (alt name: neurofibromin type 1)
  Species: H. sapiens (human)
  Insert size (bp): 8600
  Mutation: R1276P
  GenBank ID: NM_000267.3, NP_000258.1 Entrez Gene ID: 4763
  Entrez Gene: NF1 (a.k.a. NFNS, VRNF, WSS)
Terms and licenses: Academic/Nonprofit Terms; Industry Terms: Not Available to Industry
Depositor comments: See the attached comments for Addgene #119200. For proper annotations, see the attached gbk file; the sequence completely matches Addgene NGS results. Plasmid designed and cloned by Yan Cui, PhD
How to cite: pAMP-CY1_NF1 T1 R1276P (+minintr, KDR) was a gift from Helen Morrison (Addgene plasmid # 119202 ; http://n2t.net/addgene:119202 ; RRID:Addgene_119202)
